Addgene plasmid #86396: pAc5 HA3-eDHFR-T2A-neo
Purpose: for C-terminal tagging with eDHFR trimethoprim regulated degron with neo selection
Depositing lab: David Bentley. Depositing organization: University of Colorado Health Sciences Center (Inactive). Publication: Selectable one-step PCR-mediated integration of a degron for rapid depletion of endogenous human proteins. Sheridan RM, Bentley DL. Biotechniques. 2016 Feb 1;60(2):69-74. doi: 10.2144/000114378. eCollection 2016 Feb. PubMed 26842351.
Backbone
  Vector backbone: pAc5
  Modifications to backbone: see Gonzalez et al Scientific Reports 1:75, 2011
  Vector type: CRISPR
  Selectable markers: Neomycin (select with G418)
Growth in bacteria
  Bacterial resistance: Ampicillin, 100 μg/mL
  Growth temperature: 37°C
  Growth strain: DH5alpha
  Copy number: Unknown
Gene/Insert
  Gene/Insert name: HA3 eDHFR T2A neo
  Species: E coli
  Mutation: R12Y, G67S and Y100I mutations in E coli DHFR
  Tag / fusion protein: HA3 eDHFR T2A neo (C terminal on insert)
Resource information
  A portion of this plasmid was derived from a plasmid made by: The mutant E coli DHFR gene used in the two plasmids was derived from Cho et al PlosOne 8: e72393 Addgene plasmid 29325.
Terms and licenses: Academic/Nonprofit Terms; Industry Terms: Not Available to Industry
Depositor comments: pAc5 HA3-eDHFR-T2A-neo was derived from pAc5gRNA Cas9 (Bassett, A.R.,et al Biol Open 3:42, 2014) by replacing the EcoRI-Hind III fragment encoding Cas9 with a PCR fragment encoding HA3-eDHFR amplified from pBMN DHFR(DD)-YFP (Iwamoto eet al Chem Biol 17:981, 2010.) (Addgene plasmid #29325) and by replacing the puro gene with neo using the NheI-XhoI sites This degron has R12Y, G67S and Y100I mutations in eDHFR
How to cite: pAc5 HA3-eDHFR-T2A-neo was a gift from David Bentley (Addgene plasmid # 86396 ; http://n2t.net/addgene:86396 ; RRID:Addgene_86396)
