[The description below was written by a language model from this plasmid's Addgene catalogue record and pLannotate feature annotations shown in this document.]
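Description:
pAc5 HA3-eDHFR-T2A-neo is an ampicillin-resistant bacterial plasmid built on the pAc5 backbone that carries a cassette for adding a trimethoprim-regulated degron to the C terminus of a protein of interest. It was derived from a Drosophila pAc5 gRNA/Cas9 plasmid by replacing the Cas9 coding fragment with a PCR product encoding HA3-eDHFR and by exchanging the puromycin resistance gene for neo. It is propagated in E. coli through a high-copy ColE1/pUC-type origin and the AmpR β-lactamase gene. The catalogue classifies it as a CRISPR vector, which reflects its parentage. The feature table still shows the Drosophila actin 5C promoter, a dU6-2 Pol III promoter and an S. pyogenes gRNA scaffold, along with small fragments of a tetracycline resistance gene and SV40 large T antigen left over from earlier cloning.

The payload reads, in order, three tandem HA epitope tags, E. coli dihydrofolate reductase carrying the destabilising R12Y, G67S and Y100I mutations, a T2A peptide (named in the record but not separately annotated; it would fall in the short gap between the DHFR and neo features), and the neomycin phosphotransferase gene. An SV40 polyadenylation signal is annotated just downstream, on the opposite strand. A protein fused to this mutant DHFR domain is unstable unless the ligand trimethoprim is present, so its abundance can be controlled by adding or withdrawing the drug. The HA tags allow detection of the fusion. The T2A sequence lets neo be co-translated from the same transcript as a separate protein, so G418 resistance reports in-frame integration at an expressed locus. According to the associated publication title, the cassette serves for one-step PCR-mediated integration of the degron to deplete endogenous human proteins rapidly.
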