Features (pLannotate 1.2.2; 13 found; start..end, strand, type, name):
      1..90      +  CDS            3xHA: three tandem HA epitope tags
     97..572     +  CDS            ecDHFR (fragment): E. coli dihydrofolate reductase; folA
    640..1431    +  CDS            neo: KKA2_KLEPN - Also known as kan, nptII. Experimental evidence at protein level: Swiss-Prot protein existence level 1. Resistance to kanamycin, neomycin, paromomycin, ribostamycin, butirosin and gentamicin B. From Klebsiella pneumoniae.
   1442..1576    -  polyA_signal   SV40 poly(A) signal: SV40 polyadenylation signal
   1599..1683    -  CDS            large T antigen (fragment): large T antigen from SV40 (simian virus 40)
   1684..2131    +  CDS            TcR (fragment): tetracycline efflux protein; tet; confers resistance to tetracycline
   2177..2765    -  rep_origin     ori: high-copy-number ColE1/pMB1/pBR322/pUC origin of replication
   2936..3796    -  CDS            AmpR: β-lactamase; bla; confers resistance to ampicillin, carbenicillin, and related antibiotics
   3797..3901    -  promoter       AmpR promoter: bla
   4051..4132    +  promoter       Ac5 promoter (fragment): Drosophila melanogaster actin 5C promoter
   4139..4214    -  misc_RNA       gRNA scaffold: guide RNA scaffold for the Streptococcus pyogenes CRISPR/Cas9 system
   4233..4632    -  promoter       dU6-2 promoter: RNA polymerase III promoter for Drosophila U6-2 snRNA (Das et al., 1987)
   4633..7064    +  promoter       Ac5 promoter: Drosophila melanogaster actin 5c promoter
>Addgene plasmid #86396 | pAc5 HA3-eDHFR-T2A-neo | addgene full sequence | sequence record 170909 | Addgene NGS Result
TACCCATACGATGTTCCTGACTATGCGGGCTATCCCTATGACGTCCCGGACTATGCAGGATCCTATCCAT
ATGACGTTCCAGATTACGCTGATATCATGATCAGTCTGATTGCGGCGTTAGCGGTAGATTACGTTATCGG
CATGGAAAACGCCATGCCGTGGAACCTGCCTGCCGATCTCGCCTGGTTTAAACGCAACACCTTAAATAAA
CCCGTGATTATGGGCCGCCATACCTGGGAATCAATCGGTCGTCCGTTGCCAGGACGCAAAAATATTATCC
TCAGCAGTCAACCGAGTACGGACGATCGCGTAACGTGGGTGAAGTCGGTGGATGAAGCCATCGCGGCGTG
TGGTGACGTACCAGAAATCATGGTGATTGGCGGCGGTCGCGTTATTGAACAGTTCTTGCCAAAAGCGCAA
AAACTGTATCTGACGCATATCGACGCAGAAGTGGAAGGCGACACCCATTTCCCGGATTACGAGCCGGATG
ACTGGGAATCGGTATTCAGCGAATTCCACGATGCTGATGCGCAGAACTCTCACAGCTATTGCTTTGAGAT
TCTGGAGCGGCGAAAGCTTGAGGGCAGAGGAAGTCTTCTAACATGCGGTGACGTGGAGGAGAATCCCGGC
CCTGCTAGCATGATTGAACAAGATGGATTGCACGCAGGTTCTCCGGCCGCTTGGGTGGAGAGGCTATTCG
GCTATGACTGGGCACAACAGACAATCGGCTGCTCTGATGCCGCCGTGTTCCGGCTGTCAGCGCAGGGGCG
CCCGGTTCTTTTTGTCAAGACCGACCTGTCCGGTGCCCTGAATGAACTGCAGGACGAGGCAGCGCGGCTA
TCGTGGCTGGCCACGACGGGCGTTCCTTGCGCAGCTGTGCTCGACGTTGTCACTGAAGCGGGAAGGGACT
GGCTGCTATTGGGCGAAGTGCCGGGGCAGGATCTCCTGTCATCTCACCTTGCTCCTGCCGAGAAAGTATC
CATCATGGCTGATGCAATGCGGCGGCTGCATACGCTTGATCCGGCTACCTGCCCATTCGACCACCAAGCG
AAACATCGCATCGAGCGAGCACGTACTCGGATGGAAGCCGGTCTTGTCGATCAGGATGATCTGGACGAAG
AGCATCAGGGGCTCGCGCCAGCCGAACTGTTCGCCAGGCTCAAGGCGCGCATGCCCGACGGCGAGGATCT
CGTCGTGACCCATGGCGATGCCTGCTTGCCGAATATCATGGTGGAAAATGGCCGCTTTTCTGGATTCATC
GACTGTGGCCGGCTGGGTGTGGCGGACCGCTATCAGGACATAGCGTTGGCTACCCGTGATATTGCTGAAG
AGCTTGGCGGCGAATGGGCTGACCGCTTCCTCGTGCTTTACGGTATCGCCGCTCCCGATTCGCAGCGCAT
CGCCTTCTATCGCCTTCTTGACGAGTTCTTCTGACTCGAGGGATCCAGACATGATAAGATACATTGATGA
GTTTGGACAAACCACAACTAGAATGCAGTGAAAAAAATGCTTTATTTGTGAAATTTGTGATGCTATTGCT
TTATTTGTAACCATTATAAGCTGCAATAAACAAGTTAACAACAACAATTGCATTCATTTTATGTTTCAGG
TTCAGGGGGAGGTGTGGGAGGTTTTTTAAAGCAAGTAAAACCTCTACAAATGTGGTATGGCTGATTATGA
TCAGTCGACCGATGCCCTTGAGAGCCTTCAACCCAGTCAGCTCCTTCCGGTGGGCGCGGGGCATGACTAT
CGTCGCCGCACTTATGACTGTCTTCTTTATCATGCAACTCGTAGGACAGGTGCCGGCAGCGCTCTGGGTC
ATTTTCGGCGAGGACCGCTTTCGCTGGAGCGCGACGATGATCGGCCTGTCGCTTGCGGTATTCGGAATCT
TGCACGCCCTCGCTCAAGCCTTCGTCACTGGTCCCGCCACCAAACGTTTCGGCGAGAAGCAGGCCATTAT
CGCCGGCATGGCGGCCGACGCGCTGGGCTACGTCTTGCTGGCGTTCGCGACGCGAGGCTGGATGGCCTTC
CCCATTATGATTCTTCTCGCTTCCGGCGGCATCGGGATGCCCGCGTTGCAGGCCATGCTGTCCAGGCAGG
TAGATGACGACCATCAGGGACAGCTTCAAGGCCAGCAAAAGGCCAGGAACCGTAAAAAGGCCGCGTTGCT
GGCGTTTTTCCATAGGCTCCGCCCCCCTGACGAGCATCACAAAAATCGACGCTCAAGTCAGAGGTGGCGA
AACCCGACAGGACTATAAAGATACCAGGCGTTTCCCCCTGGAAGCTCCCTCGTGCGCTCTCCTGTTCCGA
CCCTGCCGCTTACCGGATACCTGTCCGCCTTTCTCCCTTCGGGAAGCGTGGCGCTTTCTCATAGCTCACG
CTGTAGGTATCTCAGTTCGGTGTAGGTCGTTCGCTCCAAGCTGGGCTGTGTGCACGAACCCCCCGTTCAG
CCCGACCGCTGCGCCTTATCCGGTAACTATCGTCTTGAGTCCAACCCGGTAAGACACGACTTATCGCCAC
TGGCAGCAGCCACTGGTAACAGGATTAGCAGAGCGAGGTATGTAGGCGGTGCTACAGAGTTCTTGAAGTG
GTGGCCTAACTACGGCTACACTAGAAGGACAGTATTTGGTATCTGCGCTCTGCTGAAGCCAGTTACCTTC
GGAAAAAGAGTTGGTAGCTCTTGATCCGGCAAACAAACCACCGCTGGTAGCGGTGGTTTTTTTGTTTGCA
AGCAGCAGATTACGCGCAGAAAAAAAGGATCTCAAGAAGATCCTTTGATCTTTTCTACGGGGTCTGACGC
TCAGTGGAACGAAAACTCACGTTAAGGGATTTTGGTCATGAGATTATCAAAAAGGATCTTCACCTAGATC
CTTTTAAATTAAAAATGAAGTTTTAAATCAATCTAAAGTATATATGAGTAAACTTGGTCTGACAGTTACC
AATGCTTAATCAGTGAGGCACCTATCTCAGCGATCTGTCTATTTCGTTCATCCATAGTTGCCTGACTCCC
CGTCGTGTAGATAACTACGATACGGGAGGGCTTACCATCTGGCCCCAGTGCTGCAATGATACCGCGAGAC
CCACGCTCACCGGCTCCAGATTTATCAGCAATAAACCAGCCAGCCGGAAGGGCCGAGCGCAGAAGTGGTC
CTGCAACTTTATCCGCCTCCATCCAGTCTATTAATTGTTGCCGGGAAGCTAGAGTAAGTAGTTCGCCAGT
TAATAGTTTGCGCAACGTTGTTGCCATTGCTGCAGGCATCGTGGTGTCACGCTCGTCGTTTGGTATGGCT
TCATTCAGCTCCGGTTCCCAACGATCAAGGCGAGTTACATGATCCCCCATGTTGTGCAAAAAAGCGGTTA
GCTCCTTCGGTCCTCCGATCGTTGTCAGAAGTAAGTTGGCCGCAGTGTTATCACTCATGGTTATGGCAGC
ACTGCATAATTCTCTTACTGTCATGCCATCCGTAAGATGCTTTTCTGTGACTGGTGAGTACTCAACCAAG
TCATTCTGAGAATAGTGTATGCGGCGACCGAGTTGCTCTTGCCCGGCGTCAACACGGGATAATACCGCGC
CACATAGCAGAACTTTAAAAGTGCTCATCATTGGAAAACGTTCTTCGGGGCGAAAACTCTCAAGGATCTT
ACCGCTGTTGAGATCCAGTTCGATGTAACCCACTCGTGCACCCAACTGATCTTCAGCATCTTTTACTTTC
ACCAGCGTTTCTGGGTGAGCAAAAACAGGAAGGCAAAATGCCGCAAAAAAGGGAATAAGGGCGACACGGA
AATGTTGAATACTCATACTCTTCCTTTTTCAATATTATTGAAGCATTTATCAGGGTTATTGTCTCATGAG
CGGATACATATTTGAATGTATTTAGAAAAATAAACAAATAGGGGTTCCGCGCACATTTCCCCGAAAAGTG
CCACCTGACGTCTAAGAAACCATTATTATCATGACATTAACCTATAAAAATAGGCGTATCACGAGGCCCT
TTCGTCTTCAAGAATTAATTCTATATTCTAAAAACACAAATGATACTTCTAAAAAAAAATCATGAATGGC
ATCAACTCTGAATCAAATCTTTGCAGATGCACCTACTTCTCATTTCCACTGTCACATCATTTTTCCAGAT
CTAAAAAAGCACCGACTCGGTGCCACTTTTTCAAGTTGATAACGGACTAGCCTTATTTTAACTTGCTATT
TCTAGCTCTAAAACGGAAGAGCTCGCTCTTCCGAAGTATTGAGGAAAACATACCTATATAAATGATCAAC
ATCAGGAAAGAGCAGTTGAGAATTATAAGAATTGGCAAATGGTCTTAAGAACCCTCTGCTTAAGATTTTC
AAAATTTCCTTTAGAATCAAAGTGTCCTATTGTTCGTTTGTTGAAAACACAGTTCGATTTATTGACTATA
ATAAATTGATAGTTTTAAATATAGAGGCACGACTAAGAGAGTTTGGTTTTGTTTTGGTTAGGGACCAAAA
AAAGTATACATAACGAATAAAAAAGGATTTAAGTGCAAATGGTAAAAAAGTGTCGAGTTTTTCTTGAGTT
GATTGTGCTGTAATGAGACTCTGCATTCGGCATTTGACTCGGCTTTTCCTACTCGTGCCGTATTTCAGGC
TGCAAGTCGAACAGATCTCGCTGCCTGTTATGTGGCCCACAAACCAAGACACGTTTTATGGCCATTAAAG
CTGGCTGATCGTCGCCAAACACCAAATACATAATGAATATGTACACATTCGAGAAAGAAGCGATCAAAGA
AGCGTCTTCGGGCGGAGTAGGAGAATGCGGAGGAGAAGGAGAACGAGCTGATCTAGTATCTCTCCACAAT
CCAATGCCAACTGACCAACTGGCCATATTCGGAGCAATTTGAAGCCAATTTCCATCGCCTGGCGATCGCT
CCATTCTTGGCTATATGTTTTTCACCGTTACCCGGGGCCATTTTCAAAGACTCGTCGGCAAGATAAGATT
GTGTCACTCGCTGTCTCTCTTCATTTGTCGAAGAATGCTGAGGAATTTCGCGATGACGTCGGCGAGTATT
TTGAAGAATGAGAATAATTTGTATTTATACGAAAATCAGTTAGTGGAATTTTCTACAAAAACATGTTATC
TATAGATAATTTTGTTGCAAAATATGTTGACTATGACAAAGATTGTATGTATATCTTTAATGTATTCTCA
TTTTCTTATGTATTTATAATGGCAATGATGATACTGATGATATTTTAAGATGATGCCAGACCAAAAGGCT
TGAATTTCTGCGTCTTTTGCCGAACGCAGTGCATGTGCAATTGTTGTTTTTTGGAATATTCAATTTTCGG
ACTGTCCGCTTTGATTTCAGTTTCTTGGCTTATTCAAAAAGCAAAGTAAAGCCAAAAAAGCGAGATGGCA
ATACCAAATGCGGCAAAACGGTAGTGGAAGGAAAGGGGTGCGGGGCAGCGGAAGGAAGGGTGGGGCGGGG
CGTGGCGGGGTCTGTGGCTGGGCGCGACGTCACCGACGTTGGAGCCACTCCTTTGACCATGTGTGCGTGT
GTGTATTATTCGTGTCTCGCCACTCGCCGGTTGTTTTTTTCTTTTTATGCTGCGCTCTCTCTAGCGCCAT
CTCGCTTACGCATGCTCAACGCACCGCATGTTGCCGTTTCCTTTTATGCGTCATTTTGGCTCGAAATAGG
CAATTATTTAAACAAAGATTAGTCAACGAAAACGCTAAAATAAATAAGTCTACAATATGGTTACTTATTG
CCATGTGTGTGCAGCCAACGATAGCAACAAAAGCAACAACACAGGTGGCTTTCCCTCTTTCACTTTTTGT
TTGCAAGCCGCGTGCGAGCAAGACGGCACGACCGGCAAACGCAATTACGCTGACAAAGAGCAGACGAAGT
TTTGGCGAAAAACATCAAGGCGCCTGATACGAATGCATTTGCAATAACAATTGCGATATTTAATATTGTT
TATGAAGCTGTTTGACTTCAAAACACACAAAAAAAAAAATAAAACAAATTATTTGAAAGAGAATTAGGAA
TCGGACGCTTATCGTTAGGGTAACAACAAGAAATGCTTACTGAGTCACAGCCTCTGGAAAACTGCCGCAA
GCCAGAGAGAGAGAGAAAAAGAGGGAGAGCAGCTTAGACCGCATGTGCTTGTGTGTGAGGCGTCTCTCTC
TTCGTCTCTGTTGCGCAAACGCATAGACTGCACTGAAAAAATCGATTACCTATTTTTTATGAATGAATAT
TTGCACTATTACTATTCAAAACTATTAAGATAGCAATCACATTCAATAGCCAAATACTATACCACCTGAG
CGATGCAACGAAATGATCAATTTGAGCAAAAATGCTGCATATTTAGGACGGCATCATTATAGAAATGCTT
CTTGCTGTGTACTTTTCTCTCGTCTGGCAGCTGTTTCGCCGTTATTGTTAAAACCGGCTTAAGTTAGGTG
TGTTTTCTACGACTAGTGAATGCCCTACTAGAAGATGTGTGTTGCACAAAATGTCCCTGGAATAACCAAT
TTGAAGTGCAGATAGCAGTAAACGTAAGCTAATATGAATATTATTTAACTGTAATGTTTTAATATCGCTG
GACATTACTAATAAACCCACTATAAACACATGTACATATGTATGTTTTGGCATACAATGAGTAGTTGGGG
AAAAAATGTGTAAAAGCACCGTGACCATCACAGCATAAAGATAACCAGCTGAAGTATCGAATATGAGTAA
CCCCCAAATTGAATCACATGCCGCAACTGATAGGACCCATGGAAGTACACTCTTCATGGCGATATACAAG
ACACACACAAGCACGAACACCCAGTTGCGGAGGAAATTCTCCGTAAATGAAAACCCAATCGGCGAACAAT
TCATACCCATATATGGTAAAAGTTTTGAACGCGACTTGAGAGCGGAGAGCATTGCGGCTGATAAGGTTTT
AGCGCTAAGCGGGCTTTATAAAACGGGCTGCGGGACCAGTTTTCATATCACTACCGTTTGAGTTCTTGTG
CTGTGTGGATACTCCTCCCGACACAAAGCCGCTCCATCAGCCAGCAGTCGTCTAATCCAGAGACCCCGGA
TCGGGGTACCTACTAGTCCAGTGTGGTGGAATTGGAGGCGGT
